Addgene plasmid #227620: pcDNA3.1-SLC25A46[R257A,R347A]-P2A-Electra1 (pAH36)
Purpose: Overexpression of SLC25A46 with R247A and R347A mutations in mammalian cell lines
Depositing lab: Luke Chao. Depositing organization: Massachusetts General Hospital. Publication: Identification of SLC25A46 interaction interfaces with mitochondrial membrane fusogens Opa1 and Mfn2. Boopathy S, Luce BE, Lugo CM, Hakim P, McDonald J, Kim HL, Ponce J, Ueberheide BM, Chao LH. J Biol Chem. 2024 Aug 31:107740. doi: 10.1016/j.jbc.2024.107740. PubMed 39222684.
Backbone
  Vector backbone: pcDNA3.1(+)
  Vector type: Mammalian Expression
Growth in bacteria
  Bacterial resistance: Ampicillin, 100 μg/mL
  Growth temperature: 37°C
  Growth strain: DH5alpha
  Copy number: High Copy
Gene/Insert
  Gene/Insert name: SLC25A46
  Species: H. sapiens (human)
  Mutation: R257A,R347A
  Entrez Gene: SLC25A46 (a.k.a. HMSN6B, PCH1E)
  Promoter: CMV, T7
  Tag / fusion protein: P2A-mElectra1 (C terminal on insert)
  Cloning method: Gibson Cloning
Terms and licenses: Academic/Nonprofit Terms; Industry Terms: Not Available to Industry
How to cite: pcDNA3.1-SLC25A46[R257A,R347A]-P2A-Electra1 (pAH36) was a gift from Luke Chao (Addgene plasmid # 227620 ; http://n2t.net/addgene:227620 ; RRID:Addgene_227620)
