[The description below was written by a language model from this plasmid's Addgene catalogue record and pLannotate feature annotations shown in this document.]
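Description:
pcDNA3.1-SLC25A46[R257A,R347A]-P2A-Electra1 (pAH36) is a 7.4 kb mammalian expression plasmid built on the pcDNA3.1(+) backbone for overexpressing a double point mutant of human SLC25A46, a mitochondrial carrier-family protein implicated in mitochondrial membrane dynamics. In bacteria it is maintained at high copy through a ColE1/pUC-type origin and selected with ampicillin via the β-lactamase gene. An f1 origin is also present. For mammalian cells, the backbone carries a neomycin phosphotransferase gene driven by the SV40 enhancer/early promoter and terminated by an SV40 poly(A) signal, which allows selection of stable transfectants.

The expression cassette uses the CMV enhancer and immediate-early promoter, followed by a T7 promoter that permits in vitro transcription, then the SLC25A46 coding sequence and a bovine growth hormone poly(A) signal. The insert carries alanine substitutions recorded as R257A and R347A in the name and mutation field. The purpose line instead reads R247A for the first one, an inconsistency the record does not resolve. Downstream of SLC25A46, a P2A ribosome-skipping peptide links the gene to the fluorescent protein mElectra1, so that the two are translated from one transcript but released as separate polypeptides. The fluorescence thus marks transfected cells without a bulky fluorescent protein fused to SLC25A46. The automated annotation labels this reporter region as mRuby3, probably a similarity-based match rather than its true identity, and it does not annotate the P2A itself. Short hits such as the HIV-1 LTR, lacI and ble fragments are likely annotation by-products of backbone sequence. The associated work concerns SLC25A46 interaction interfaces with the fusogens Opa1 and Mfn2, which suggests the mutant is meant for probing those contacts.
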