Features (pLannotate 1.2.2; 21 found; start..end, strand, type, name):
    257..685     -  rep_origin     f1 ori (sequence partly withheld): f1 bacteriophage origin of replication; arrow indicates direction of (+) strand synthesis
    706..727     -  promoter       SV40 promoter (fragment): SV40 enhancer and early promoter
    731..955     -  polyA_signal   bGH poly(A) signal: bovine growth hormone polyadenylation signal
    996..1706    -  CDS            mRuby3: monomeric red fluorescent protein derived from mRuby2, with improved brightness and photostability (Bajar et al., 2016)
   1785..3038    -  CDS            SLC25A46: S2546_HUMAN - Also known as TB1. Experimental evidence at protein level: Swiss-Prot protein existence level 1. May play a role in mitochondrial dynamics by controlling mitochondrial membrane fission. From Homo sapiens (Human).
   3064..3082    -  promoter       T7 promoter: promoter for bacteriophage T7 RNA polymerase
   3098..3131    -  LTR            5' LTR (truncated) (fragment): truncated 5' long terminal repeat (LTR) from HIV-1
   3127..3330    -  promoter       CMV promoter: human cytomegalovirus (CMV) immediate early promoter
   3331..3710    -  enhancer       CMV enhancer: human cytomegalovirus immediate early enhancer
   3865..3917    +  misc_feature   bom (fragment): basis of mobility region from pBR322
   3976..4080    +  promoter       AmpR promoter: bla
   4081..4941    +  CDS            AmpR: β-lactamase; bla; confers resistance to ampicillin, carbenicillin, and related antibiotics
   5112..5700    +  rep_origin     ori: high-copy-number ColE1/pMB1/pBR322/pUC origin of replication
   5883..5975    +  CDS            lacI (fragment): lac repressor; lacI; The lac repressor binds to the lac operator to inhibit transcription in E. coli. This inhibition can be relieved by adding lactose or isopropyl-β-D-thiogalactopyranoside (IPTG).
   5988..6009    +  protein_bind   CAP binding site: CAP binding activates transcription in the presence of cAMP. E. coli catabolite activator protein
   6024..6054    +  promoter       lac promoter: promoter for the E. coli lac operon
   6062..6078    +  protein_bind   lac operator: The lac repressor binds to the lac operator to inhibit transcription in E. coli. This inhibition can be relieved by adding lactose or isopropyl-β-D-thiogalactopyranoside (IPTG). lac repressor encoded by lacI
   6151..6272    -  polyA_signal   SV40 poly(A) signal: SV40 polyadenylation signal
   6267..6425    -  CDS            ble (fragment): BLE_KLEPN - Experimental evidence at protein level: Swiss-Prot protein existence level 1. Binding protein with a strong affinity to the bleomycin family of antibiotics. Binds to CL990; an antimitotic-antibiotic compound. From Klebsiella pneumoniae.
   6449..7240    -  CDS            neo: KKA2_KLEPN - Also known as kan, nptII. Experimental evidence at protein level: Swiss-Prot protein existence level 1. Resistance to kanamycin, neomycin, paromomycin, ribostamycin, butirosin and gentamicin B. From Klebsiella pneumoniae.
   7307..243     -  promoter       SV40 promoter (across the origin): SV40 enhancer and early promoter
>Addgene plasmid #227620 | pcDNA3.1-SLC25A46[R257A,R347A]-P2A-Electra1 (pAH36) | addgene full sequence | sequence record 452446 | Addgene NGS Result
AAAAAAAATTAGTCAGCCATGGGGCGGAGAATGGGCGGAACTGGGCGGAGTTAGGGGCGGGATGGGCGGA
GTTAGGGGCGGGACTATGGTTGCTGACTAATTGAGATGCATGCTTTGCATACTTCTGCCTGCTGGGGAGC
CTGGGGACTTTCCACACCTGGTTGCTGACTAATTGAGATGCATGCTTTGCATACTTCTGCCTGCTGGGGA
GCCTGGGGACTTTCCACACCCTAACTGACACACATTCCACAGAATTAATTCGCGTTAAATTTTTGTTAAA
TCAGCTCATTTTTTAACCAATAGGCCGAAATCGGCAAAATCCCTTATAAATCAAAAGAATAGACCGAGAT
AGGGT
[37 nt withheld, positions 356-392]
AAAGAACGTGGACTCCAACGTCAAAGG
[49 nt withheld, positions 420-468]
T
[91 nt withheld, positions 470-560]
G
[124 nt withheld, positions 562-685]
GGGGATACCCCCTAGAGCCCCAGCTGGTTCTTTCCGCCTCAGAAGCCATAGAGCCCACCGCATCCCCAGC
ATGCCTGCTATTGTCTTCCCAATCCTCCCCCTTGCTGTCCTGCCCCACCCCACCCCCCAGAATAGAATGA
CACCTACTCAGACAATGCGATGCAATTTCCTCATTTTATTAGGAAAGGACAGTGGGAGTGGCACCTTCCA
GGGTCAAGGAAGGCACGGGGGAGGGGCAAACAACAGATGGCTGGCAACTAGAAGGCACAGTCGAGGCTGA
TCAGCGGGTTTAAACGGGCCCTCTAGATTACTTGTACAGCTCGTCCATGCCACCACCAAGGTTGCTGTAT
TTGGCAACTGCCACTTCTCTTAGCACTACGTAGGTTTCATTGTCACTCTCTTCGACCCTTTCCAGGCGGT
AATCAACGGCATGGACACCGGGCATCTTGATGTCCCCGACGGTCTTTTTTGACCTGTAAGTTGTCACGAT
GTTGGCGTGCAGATGGCCATCACCATCAACTTTCAGTGCGATGTCGGTATATCCTCTCAGACCACCATTT
GCTGGATACATCATCTCTGTGAAAGGCTCCCAACCCTCGGTCTTCTTCTGCATCACGGGACCATTGGAGG
GAAAGTTTACCCCTCTGACCTTGACGTTGTAGACGAGCCCCCCATCCTCAAGGCTGGTGTCCTGCGTGAC
GGTGACGACTCCACCATCTTCGTATCTCGTAACTCTTTCCCAAGTAAAGCCCTCAGGAAAGGACTGTTTG
AAGAAATCAGGGATGTCGGCCGGGTACTTGATAAAGGTCTTGCTGCCGAACAGGAACGACGTGGCAAGAA
TGTCAAAGGCAAATGGCAGGGGTCCTCCCTCGATGACTTTGATCCTCATGGTTTGCACTCCCTCGTACGG
TCTGCCTTCTCCTTCACCTGTGCATTTGAATTGGTGGCCGTTGACCGAACCTTCCATGACCACCTTCATA
CGCATATTTTCCTCGATCAGCTCTTCGCCCTTAGACACCATGAATTCAGGTCCAGGGTTCTCCTCCACGT
CTCCAGCCTGCTTCAGCAGGCTGAAGTTAGTAGCTCCGCTTCCGGATCCGATATTGTTCTGCAGCAGTGT
GGAGTAGATGATCTTGGTGATCTGCAGCACGGCGGCGTGCAGGGTATACTGGATGATCACGGCGCCAAAG
CCCTTGTAAAAGCCGAACACGCCCTCCTCCTGTCTGATGGTGTTGATACAATCCCGCATGCCCTCATACT
GTGTATTGATTGGCAGCACCTCGTAGCCCAGATCGGTGTTGTCGATGATTGTGGCGGTGCCCTGGATGTG
CAGCCTGTGCAGCACTGTCTCCAGAGGATACAGGATCACATCGGAGCACAGGCTGGCGGCAAAATTGGCG
ATCAGCTCGGGGAAATAGGCGTCCAGCATAGACTGCACTGGAGATGTGGACTCGGCCAGGTGGGAGTTGT
AGGTCTTCCTCTTCAGGATCAGCAGCACAAACTTCTGGATCACAGAGGAGATGATGTAGTGCAGCACGCC
GTGCAGCACGGTAGGGAAGATCAGGCTCAGCAGGGGCAGCAGGGCCTTAGAGTGTGGCACGCCCATGCCG
ATCACTCTGCCGATGCCCTCCTTCACGCACTCCAGGATGCCTGTATTGTCCCGGATGATCTCGCTCTGCA
CGGTCTCGATCAGGCTGGCAGAATAGAAGGGCATGGCCACCACGTAGGTCAGGGACTTCAGCAGCAGGTG
CTCGCCGATCTGCTTTGGGCTCCACTTGTGCAGCACCTCGCGTGGCAGAGGTGTAAACTCGGAGATGATG
CCCTCTGCTCCCAGTGTCACTCCCTGCACGATGAAGGTGCTGCCCATTCCCTTCCACAGGGCCCTTGGTC
CCTGGGTCTTATTAAAAGAGTACATGATGTTGATCACTGTGAAAGGGGTCAGGTGATAGTGCTGGGCGTG
GTAATTCACTTGACACTGGCGCCTCAGCACGATGCAAGGGTGGGCCAGCACGTTCTCTGTAAACAGGGAT
GCCAGTCCGATTCCAAATCCTGCGAACCTATTCAGCTGCTCGCTAGACTGTCCCTGCACAGATCCTCCTC
CTCCGGAGCTGAAAGGCTCCTCTGTGGGGCCCTCATATGGGGTGCTTGTGGTAGGCACGCCGTAGGGTGG
AGACTTCTCGCCCCAGTGCAGGTTTCTGGAGCCGGGGATATCAGGTGGTGTGGTCACCCAGTGTCCCAGG
TCGCTTCCGGTGGAAAAGCTCCGTGCTGGAAATGCTCCTCCGAATCCCTGCTCGTCTCTTGCTCCTCCCC
TGTATCCCAGTCCATCGAAGCCGTCAGGTCTCCGGGGGTGCATGGTGGCGCTAGCCAGCTTGGGTCTCCC
TATAGTGAGTCGTATTAATTTCGATAAGCCAGTAAGCAGTGGGTTCTCTAGTTAGCCAGAGAGCTCTGCT
TATATAGACCTCCCACCGTACACGCCTACCGCCCATTTGCGTCAATGGGGCGGAGTTGTTACGACATTTT
GGAAAGTCCCGTTGATTTTGGTGCCAAAACAAACTCCCATTGACGTCAATGGGGTGGAGACTTGGAAATC
CCCGTGAGTCAAACCGCTATCCACGCCCATTGATGTACTGCCAAAACCGCATCACCATGGTAATAGCGAT
GACTAATACGTAGATGTACTGCCAAGTAGGAAAGTCCCATAAGGTCATGTACTGGGCATAATGCCAGGCG
GGCCATTTACCGTCATTGACGTCAATAGGGGGCGTACTTGGCATATGATACACTTGATGTACTGCCAAGT
GGGCAGTTTACCGTAAATACTCCACCCATTGACGTCAATGGAAAGTCCCTATTGGCGTTACTATGGGAAC
ATACGTCATTATTGACGTCAATGGGCGGGGGTCGTTGGGCGGTCAGCCAGGCGGGCCATTTACCGTAAGT
TATGTAACGCGGAACTCCATATATGGGCTATGAACTAATGACCCCGTAATTGATTACTATTAATAACTAG
TCAATAATCAATGTCAACGCGTATATCTGGCCCGTACATCGCGAAGCAGCGCAAAACGCCTAACCCTAAG
CAGATTCTTCATGCAATTGTCGGTCAAGCCTTGCCTTGTTGTAGCTTAAATTTTGCTCGCGCACTACTCA
GCGACCTCCAACACACAAGCAGGGAGCAGATACTGGCTTAACTATGCGGCATCAGAGCAGATTGTACTGA
GAGTGCACCATAGGGGATCGGGAGATCTCCCGATCCGTCGACGTCAGGTGGCACTTTTCGGGGAAATGTG
CGCGGAACCCCTATTTGTTTATTTTTCTAAATACATTCAAATATGTATCCGCTCATGAGACAATAACCCT
GATAAATGCTTCAATAATATTGAAAAAGGAAGAGTATGAGTATTCAACATTTCCGTGTCGCCCTTATTCC
CTTTTTTGCGGCATTTTGCCTTCCTGTTTTTGCTCACCCAGAAACGCTGGTGAAAGTAAAAGATGCTGAA
GATCAGTTGGGTGCACGAGTGGGTTACATCGAACTGGATCTCAACAGCGGTAAGATCCTTGAGAGTTTTC
GCCCCGAAGAACGTTTTCCAATGATGAGCACTTTTAAAGTTCTGCTATGTGGCGCGGTATTATCCCGTAT
TGACGCCGGGCAAGAGCAACTCGGTCGCCGCATACACTATTCTCAGAATGACTTGGTTGAGTACTCACCA
GTCACAGAAAAGCATCTTACGGATGGCATGACAGTAAGAGAATTATGCAGTGCTGCCATAACCATGAGTG
ATAACACTGCGGCCAACTTACTTCTGACAACGATCGGAGGACCGAAGGAGCTAACCGCTTTTTTGCACAA
CATGGGGGATCATGTAACTCGCCTTGATCGTTGGGAACCGGAGCTGAATGAAGCCATACCAAACGACGAG
CGTGACACCACGATGCCTGTAGCAATGGCAACAACGTTGCGCAAACTATTAACTGGCGAACTACTTACTC
TAGCTTCCCGGCAACAATTAATAGACTGGATGGAGGCGGATAAAGTTGCAGGACCACTTCTGCGCTCGGC
CCTTCCGGCTGGCTGGTTTATTGCTGATAAATCTGGAGCCGGTGAGCGTGGGTCTCGCGGTATCATTGCA
GCACTGGGGCCAGATGGTAAGCCCTCCCGTATCGTAGTTATCTACACGACGGGGAGTCAGGCAACTATGG
ATGAACGAAATAGACAGATCGCTGAGATAGGTGCCTCACTGATTAAGCATTGGTAACTGTCAGACCAAGT
TTACTCATATATACTTTAGATTGATTTAAAACTTCATTTTTAATTTAAAAGGATCTAGGTGAAGATCCTT
TTTGATAATCTCATGACCAAAATCCCTTAACGTGAGTTTTCGTTCCACTGAGCGTCAGACCCCGTAGAAA
AGATCAAAGGATCTTCTTGAGATCCTTTTTTTCTGCGCGTAATCTGCTGCTTGCAAACAAAAAAACCACC
GCTACCAGCGGTGGTTTGTTTGCCGGATCAAGAGCTACCAACTCTTTTTCCGAAGGTAACTGGCTTCAGC
AGAGCGCAGATACCAAATACTGTTCTTCTAGTGTAGCCGTAGTTAGGCCACCACTTCAAGAACTCTGTAG
CACCGCCTACATACCTCGCTCTGCTAATCCTGTTACCAGTGGCTGCTGCCAGTGGCGATAAGTCGTGTCT
TACCGGGTTGGACTCAAGACGATAGTTACCGGATAAGGCGCAGCGGTCGGGCTGAACGGGGGGTTCGTGC
ACACAGCCCAGCTTGGAGCGAACGACCTACACCGAACTGAGATACCTACAGCGTGAGCTATGAGAAAGCG
CCACGCTTCCCGAAGGGAGAAAGGCGGACAGGTATCCGGTAAGCGGCAGGGTCGGAACAGGAGAGCGCAC
GAGGGAGCTTCCAGGGGGAAACGCCTGGTATCTTTATAGTCCTGTCGGGTTTCGCCACCTCTGACTTGAG
CGTCGATTTTTGTGATGCTCGTCAGGGGGGCGGAGCCTATGGAAAAACGCCAGCAACGCGGCCTTTTTAC
GGTTCCTGGCCTTTTGCTGGCCTTTTGCTCACATGTTCTTTCCTGCGTTATCCCCTGATTCTGTGGATAA
CCGTATTACCGCCTTTGAGTGAGCTGATACCGCTCGCCGCAGCCGAACGACCGAGCGCAGCGAGTCAGTG
AGCGAGGAAGCGGAAGAGCGCCCAATACGCAAACCGCCTCTCCCCGCGCGTTGGCCGATTCATTAATGCA
GCTGGCACGACAGGTTTCCCGACTGGAAAGCGGGCAGTGAGCGCAACGCAATTAATGTGAGTTAGCTCAC
TCATTAGGCACCCCAGGCTTTACACTTTATGCTTCCGGCTCGTATGTTGTGTGGAATTGTGAGCGGATAA
CAATTTCACACAGGAAACAGCTATGACCATGATTACGCCAAGCTCTAGCTAGAGGTCGACGGTATACAGA
CATGATAAGATACATTGATGAGTTTGGACAAACCACAACTAGAATGCAGTGAAAAAAATGCTTTATTTGT
GAAATTTGTGATGCTATTGCTTTATTTGTAACCATTATAAGCTGCAATAAACAAGTTGGGGTGGGCGAAG
AACTCCAGCATGAGATCCCCGCGCTGGAGGATCATCCAGCCGGCGTCCCGGAAAACGATTCCGAAGCCCA
ACCTTTCATAGAAGGCGGCGGTGGAATCGAAATCTCGTGATGGCAGGTTGGGCGTCGCTTGGTCGGTCAT
TTCGAACCCCAGAGTCCCGCTCAGAAGAACTCGTCAAGAAGGCGATAGAAGGCGATGCGCTGCGAATCGG
GAGCGGCGATACCGTAAAGCACGAGGAAGCGGTCAGCCCATTCGCCGCCAAGCTCTTCAGCAATATCACG
GGTAGCCAACGCTATGTCCTGATAGCGGTCCGCCACACCCAGCCGGCCACAGTCGATGAATCCAGAAAAG
CGGCCATTTTCCACCATGATATTCGGCAAGCAGGCATCGCCATGGGTCACGACGAGATCCTCGCCGTCGG
GCATGCGCGCCTTGAGCCTGGCGAACAGTTCGGCTGGCGCGAGCCCCTGATGCTCTTCGTCCAGATCATC
CTGATCGACAAGACCGGCTTCCATCCGAGTACGTGCTCGCTCGATGCGATGTTTCGCTTGGTGGTCGAAT
GGGCAGGTAGCCGGATCAAGCGTATGCAGCCGCCGCATTGCATCAGCCATGATGGATACTTTCTCGGCAG
GAGCAAGGTGAGATGACAGGAGATCCTGCCCCGGCACTTCGCCCAATAGCAGCCAGTCCCTTCCCGCTTC
AGTGACAACGTCGAGCACAGCTGCGCAAGGAACGCCCGTCGTGGCCAGCCACGATAGCCGCGCTGCCTCG
TCCTGCAGTTCATTCAGGGCACCGGACAGGTCGGTCTTGACAAAAAGAACCGGGCGCCCCTGCGCTGACA
GCCGGAACACGGCGGCATCAGAGCAGCCGATTGTCTGTTGTGCCCAGTCATAGCCGAATAGCCTCTCCAC
CCAAGCGGCCGGAGAACCTGCGTGCAATCCATCTTGTTCAATCATGCGAAACGATCCTCATCCTGTCTCT
TGATCAGATCCGAAAATGGATATACAAGCTCCCGGGAGCTTTTTGCAAAAGCCTAGGCCTCCAAAAAAGC
CTCCTCACTACTTCTGGAATAGCTCAGAGGCAGAGGCGGCCTCGGCCTCTGCATAAAT
